>Addgene plasmid #36698 | TAL2255 | depositor partial sequence | sequence record 45891 | TAL2255 sequence 1538 bps
GAACCTGACCCCAGACCAGGTAGTCGCAATCGCGTCACATGACGGGGGAAAGCAAGCCCTGGAAACCGTG
CAAAGGTTGTTGCCGGTCCTTTGTCAAGACCACGGCCTTACACCGGAGCAAGTCGTGGCCATTGCAAGCA
ATGGGGGTGGCAAACAGGCTCTTGAGACGGTTCAGAGACTTCTCCCAGTTCTCTGTCAAGCCCACGGGCT
GACTCCCGATCAAGTTGTAGCGATTGCGTCGAACATTGGAGGGAAACAAGCATTGGAGACTGTCCAACGG
CTCCTTCCCGTGTTGTGTCAAGCCCACGGTTTGACGCCTGCACAAGTGGTCGCCATCGCCAGCCATGATG
GCGGTAAGCAGGCGCTGGAAACAGTACAGCGCCTGCTGCCTGTACTGTGCCAGGATCATGGACTGACCCC
AGACCAGGTAGTCGCAATCGCGTCAAACGGAGGGGGAAAGCAAGCCCTGGAAACCGTGCAAAGGTTGTTG
CCGGTCCTTTGTCAAGACCACGGCCTTACACCGGAGCAAGTCGTGGCCATTGCAAATAATAACGGTGGCA
AACAGGCTCTTGAGACGGTTCAGAGACTTCTCCCAGTTCTCTGTCAAGCCCACGGGCTGACTCCCGATCA
AGTTGTAGCGATTGCGTCGAACATTGGAGGGAAACAAGCATTGGAGACTGTCCAACGGCTCCTTCCCGTG
TTGTGTCAAGCCCACGGTTTGACGCCTGCACAAGTGGTCGCCATCGCCTCCAATATTGGCGGTAAGCAGG
CGCTGGAAACAGTACAGCGCCTGCTGCCTGTACTGTGCCAGGATCATGGACTGACCCCAGACCAGGTAGT
CGCAATCGCGTCAAACGGAGGGGGAAAGCAAGCCCTGGAAACCGTGCAAAGGTTGTTGCCGGTCCTTTGT
CAAGACCACGGCCTTACACCGGAGCAAGTCGTGGCCATTGCATCCCACGACGGTGGCAAACAGGCTCTTG
AGACGGTTCAGAGACTTCTCCCAGTTCTCTGTCAAGCCCACGGGCTGACTCCCGATCAAGTTGTAGCGAT
TGCGTCCAACGGTGGAGGGAAACAAGCATTGGAGACTGTCCAACGGCTCCTTCCCGTGTTGTGTCAAGCC
CACGGTTTGACGCCTGCACAAGTGGTCGCCATCGCCTCGAATGGCGGCGGTAAGCAGGCGCTGGAAACAG
TACAGCGCCTGCTGCCTGTACTGTGCCAGGATCATGGACTGACCCCAGACCAGGTAGTCGCAATCGCGAA
CAATAATGGGGGAAAGCAAGCCCTGGAAACCGTGCAAAGGTTGTTGCCGGTCCTTTGTCAAGACCACGGC
CTTACACCGGAGCAAGTCGTGGCCATTGCAAGCAACATCGGTGGCAAACAGGCTCTTGAGACGGTTCAGA
GACTTCTCCCAGTTCTCTGTCAAGCCCACGGGCTGACTCCCGATCAAGTTGTAGCGATTGCGAATAACAA
TGGAGGGAAACAAGCATTGGAGACTGTCCAACGGCTCCTTCCCGTGTTGTGTCAAGCCCACGGTCTGA
