>Addgene plasmid #36698 | TAL2255 | addgene partial sequence | sequence record 47982 | CMV-F 5'-CGCAAATGGGCGGTAGGCGTG-3'
ACTAGAGAACCCACTGCTTACTGGCTTATCGAAATTAATACGACTCACNTATAGGGAGACCCAAGCTGGC
TAGCACCATGGACTACAAAGACCATGACGGTGATTATAAAGATCATGACATCGATTACAAGGATGACGAT
GACAAGATGGCCCCCAAGAAGAAGAGGAAGGTGGGCATTCACCGCGGGGTACCTATGGTGGACTTGAGGA
CACTCGGTTATTCGCAACAGCAACAGGAGAAAATCAAGCCTAAGGTCAGGAGCACCGTCGCGCAACACCA
CGAGGCGCTTGTGGGGCATGGCTTCACTCATGCGCATATTGTCGCGCTTTCACAGCACCCTGCGGCGCTT
GGGACGGTGGCTGTCAAATACCAAGATATGATTGCGGCCCTGCCCGAAGCCACGCACGAGGCAATTGTAG
GGGTCGGTAAACAGTGGTCGGGAGCGCGAGCACTTGAGGCGCTGCTGACTGTGGCGGGTGAGCTTAGGGG
GCCTCCGCTCCAGCTCGACACCGGGCAGCTGCTGAAGATCGCGAAGAGAGGGGGAGTAACAGCGGTAGAG
GCAGTGCACGCCTGGCGCAATGCGCTCACCGGGGCCCCCTTGAACCTGACCCCAGACCAGGTAGTCGCAA
TCGCGTCACATGACGGGGGAAAGCAAGCCCTGGAAACCGTGCAAAGGTTGTTGCCGGTCCTTTGTCAAGA
CCACGGCCTTACACCGGAGCAAGTCGTGGCCATTGCAAGCAATGGGGGTGGCAAACAGGCTCTTGAGACG
GTTCAGAGACTTCTCCCAGTTCTCTGTCAAGCCCACGGGCTGACTCCCGATCAAGTTGTAGCGATTGCGT
CGAACATTGGAGGGAAACAAGCATTGGAGACTGTCCAACGGCTCCTTCCCGTGTTGTGTCAAGCCCACGG
TTT
