[The description below was written by a language model from this plasmid's Addgene catalogue record.]
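Description:
TAL2255 is a mammalian expression plasmid encoding the right-hand monomer of a TALEN pair directed against the human FANCC gene. It is built on the JDS71 backbone, a TALEN acceptor vector of about 6.4 kb, into which a roughly 1.5 kb array of TAL effector repeats was inserted by restriction cloning through BsmBI sites that were destroyed in the process. The plasmid is maintained at high copy in E. coli under ampicillin selection. The record does not name the origin of replication, and no feature table is provided, so the finer architecture of the backbone cannot be described here.

The repeat array supplies the DNA-binding specificity for one half-site in FANCC, while the backbone contributes the flanking parts of the fusion protein: an N-terminal 3X FLAG tag for detection and a C-terminal wild-type FokI nuclease domain. Because FokI cleaves as a dimer, this construct is meant to be used together with a matching left-hand TALEN that binds the opposite strand nearby, so that the two nuclease domains meet over the spacer and introduce a double-strand break. Expression in mammalian cells is driven by the CMV promoter, and the vector type also indicates a T7 promoter that allows in vitro synthesis of TALEN mRNA. The listed reverse sequencing primer suggests a BGH polyadenylation region downstream of the coding sequence.

The plasmid comes from a collection of TALENs made by the FLASH assembly method for high-throughput genome editing, and is suited to targeted disruption or modification of the endogenous FANCC locus in human cells. Although the insert species is given as human, the linked gene entry carries mouse-style nomenclature, a minor inconsistency in the record.
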