Addgene plasmid #36698: TAL2255
Depositing lab: Keith Joung. Depositing organization: Massachusetts General Hospital. Publication: FLASH assembly of TALENs for high-throughput genome editing. Reyon D, Tsai SQ, Khayter C, Foden JA, Sander JD, Joung JK. Nat Biotechnol. 2012 Apr 8. doi: 10.1038/nbt.2170. PubMed 22484455.
Backbone
  Vector backbone: JDS71
  Backbone manufacturer: Joung lab (Addgene Plasmid # 32287)
  Backbone size w/o insert (bp): 6447
  Vector type: Mammalian, T7 for in vitro mRNA synthesis
Growth in bacteria
  Bacterial resistance: Ampicillin, 100 μg/mL
  Growth temperature: 37°C
  Growth strain: XL1 Blue
  Copy number: High Copy
Gene/Insert
  Gene/Insert name: FANCC-TALEN_Right (alt name: FANCC)
  Species: H. sapiens (human)
  Insert size (bp): 1538
  Entrez Gene: Fancc (a.k.a. BB116513, Facc)
  Promoter: CMV
  Tag / fusion protein: 3X Flag (N terminal on backbone); WT FOKI (C terminal on backbone)
  Cloning method: Restriction Enzyme; 5′ cloning site BsmBI (destroyed during cloning); 3′ cloning site BsmBI (destroyed during cloning)
  Sequencing primers: 5′ CMV-F; 3′ BGH-rev
Terms and licenses: Academic/Nonprofit Terms; Industry Terms: Not Available to Industry
Depositor comments: Target binding site: TCTACTGAATCTTGAGC It is strongly recommended that users perform a diagnostic digest to verify this plasmid prior to use. For example, a double digest of the plasmid with BamHI and KpnI should result in two bands at 2.2kb and 5.9kb.
How to cite: TAL2255 was a gift from Keith Joung (Addgene plasmid # 36698 ; http://n2t.net/addgene:36698 ; RRID:Addgene_36698)
